>Addgene plasmid #63286 | pFusX2-4 | depositor partial sequence | sequence record 105090 | pFusX2_AAT
AGTCTTAAGCGTCTCCCTGACCCCGGACCAAGTGGTGGCTATCGCCAGCAACATTGGCGGCAAGCAAGCG
CTCGAAACGGTGCAGCGGCTGTTGCCGGTGCTGTGCCAGGACCATGGCCTGACCCCGGACCAAGTGGTGG
CTATCGCCAGCAACATTGGCGGCAAGCAAGCGCTCGAAACGGTGCAGCGGCTGTTGCCGGTGCTGTGCCA
GGACCATGGCCTGACCCCGGACCAAGTGGTGGCTATCGCCAGCAACGGTGGCGGCAAGCAAGCGCTCGAA
ACGGTGCAGCGGCTGTTGCCGGTGCTGTGCCAGGACCATGGCGAGACGTC
