>Addgene plasmid #63286 | pFusX2-4 | depositor partial sequence | sequence record 105091 | FusX2
CGTCTCCCTGACCCCGGACCAAGTGGTGGCTATCGAGACCGGCGCCGCTACGGGCGCGTCCCATTCGCCA
TTCAGGCTGCGCAACTGTTGGGAAGGGCGATCGGTGCGGGCTCTTCGCTATTACGCCAGCTGGCGAAAGG
GGGATGTGCTGCAAGGCGATTAAGTTGGGAACGCCAGGGTTTTCCCAGTCACGACGTTGTAAAACGACGG
CCAGTGAGCGCGCGTAATCGACTCACTATAGGGCGAATTGGGTACCGGGCCCCCCCTCGAGGTCCTCCAG
CTTTTGTTCCCTTTAGTGAGGGTTAATTGCGCGCTTGGCGTAATCATGGTCATAGCTGTTTCCTGTGTGA
AATTGTTATCCGCTCACAATTCCACACAACATACGAGCCGGAAGCATAAAGTGTAAAGCCTGGGGTGCCT
AATGAGTGAGCTAACTCACATTAATTGCGTTGCGCTCACTGCCCGCTTTCCACCGGTGGTCTCTGGCGGC
AAGCAAGCGCTCGAAACGGTGCAGCGGCTGTTGCCGGTGCTGTGCCAGGACCATGGCGAGACGTCTAGAC
CAGCCAGGACAGAAATGCCTCGACTTCGCTGCTACCCAAGGTTGCCGGGTGACGCACACCGTGGAAACGG
ATGAAGGCACGAACCCAGTGGACATAAGCCTGTTCGGTTCGTAAGCTGTAATGCAAGTAGCGTATGCGCT
CACGCAACTGGTCCAGAACCTTGACCGAACGCAGCGGTGGTAACGGCGCAGTGGCGGTTTTCATGGCTTG
TTATGACTGTTTTTTTGGGGTACAGTCTATGCCTCGGGCATCCAAGCAGCAAGCGCGTTACGCCGTGGGT
CGATGTTTGATGTTATGGAGCAGCAACGATGTTACGCAGCAGGGCAGTCGCCCTAAAACAAAGTTAAACA
TTATGAGGGAAGCGGTGATCGCCGAAGTATCGACTCAACTATCAGAGGTAGTTGGCGTCATCGAGCGCCA
TCTCGAACCGACGTTGCTGGCCGTACATTTGTACGGCTCCGCAGTGGATGGCGGCCTGAAGCCACACAGT
GATATTGATTTGCTGGTTACGGTGACCGTAAGGCTTGATGAAACAACGCGGCGAGCTTTGATCAACGACC
TTTTGGAAACTTCGGCTTCCCCTGGAGAGAGCGAGATTCTCCGCGCTGTAGAAGTCACCATTGTTGTGCA
CGACGACATCATTCCGTGGCGTTATCCAGCTAAGCGCGAACTGCAATTTGGAGAATGGCAGCGCAATGAC
ATTCTTGCAGGTATCTTCGAGCCAGCCACGATCGACATTGATCTGGCTATCTTGCTGACAAAAGCAAGAG
AACATAGCGTTGCCTTGGTAGGTCCAGCGGCGGAGGAACTCTTTGATCCGGTTCCTGAACAGGATCTATT
TGAGGCGCTAAATGAAACCTTAACGCTATGGAACTCGCCGCCCGACTGGGCTGGCGATGAGCGAAATGTA
GTGCTTACGTTGTCCCGCATTTGGTACAGCGCAGTAACCGGCAAAATCGCGCCGAAGGATGTCGCTGCCG
ACTGGGCAATGGAGCGCCTGCCGGCCCAGTATCAGCCCGTCATACTTGAAGCTAGACAGGCTTATCTTGG
ACAAGAAGAAGATCGCTTGGCCTCGCGCGCAGATCAGTTGGAAGAATTTGTCCACTACGTGAAAGGCGAG
ATCACCAAGGTAGTCGGCAAATAACCCTCGAGCCACCCATGACCAAAATCCCTTAACGTGAGTTACGCGT
CGTTCCACTGAGCGTCAGACCCCGTAGAAAAGATCAAAGGATCTTCTTGAGATCCTTTTTTTCTGCGCGT
AATCTGCTGCTTGCAAACAAAAAAACCACCGCTACCAGCGGTGGTTTGTTTGCCGGATCAAGAGCTACCA
ACTCTTTTTCCGAAGGTAACTGGCTTCAGCAGAGCGCAGATACCAAATACTGTCCTTCTAGTGTAGCCGT
AGTTAGGCCACCACTTCAAGAACTCTGTAGCACCGCCTACATACCTCGCTCTGCTAATCCTGTTACCAGT
GGCTGCTGCCAGTGGCGATAAGTCGTGTCTTACCGGGTTGGACTCAAGACGATAGTTACCGGATAAGGCG
CAGCGGTCGGGCTGAACGGGGGGTTCGTGCACACAGCCCAGCTTGGAGCGAACGACCTACACCGAACTGA
GATACCTACAGCGTGAGCATTGAGAAAGCGCCACGCTTCCCGAAGGGAGAAAGGCGGACAGGTATCCGGT
AAGCGGCAGGGTCGGAACAGGAGAGCGCACGAGGGAGCTTCCAGGGGGAAACGCCTGGTATCTTTATAGT
CCTGTCGGGTTTCGCCACCTCTGACTTGAGCGTCGATTTTTGTGATGCTCGTCAGGGGGGCGGAGCCTAT
GGAAAAACGCCAGCAACGCGGCCTTTTTACGGTTCCTGGCCTTTTGCTGGCCTTTTGCTCACATGTTCTT
TCCTGCGTTATCCCCTGATTCTGTGGATAACCGTATTACCGCCTTTGAGTGAGCTGATACCGCTCGCCGC
AGCCGAACGACCGAGCGCAGCGAGTCAGTGAGCGAGGAAGCGGAAGAGCGCCCAATACGCAAACCGCCTC
TCCCCGCGCGTTGGCCGATTCATTAATGCAGCTGGCACGACAGGTTTCCCGACTGGAAAGCGGGCAGTGA
GCGCAACGCAATTAATACGCGTACCGCTAGCCAGGAAGAGTTTGTAGAAACGCAAAAAGGCCATCCGTCA
GGATGGCCTTCTGCTTAGTTTGATGCCTGGCAGTTTATGGCGGGCGTCCTGCCCGCCACCCTCCGGGCCG
TTGCTTCACAACGTTCAAATCCGCTCCCGGCGGATTTGTCCTACTCAGGAGAGCGTTCACCGACAAACAA
CAGATAAAACGAAAGGCCCAGTCTTCCGACTGAGCCTTTCGTTTTATTTGATGCCTGGCAGTTCCCTACT
CTCGCGTTAACGCTAGCATGGATGTTTTCCCAGTCACGACGTTGTAAAACGACGGCCAGTCTTAAG
