>Addgene plasmid #63286 | pFusX2-4 | addgene partial sequence | sequence record 111169 | pCR8_R1 5'-cgaaccgaacaggcttatgt-3'
CGTCACCCGGCAACCTTGGGTAGCAGCGAAGTCGAGGCATTTCTGTCCTGGCTGGTCTAGACGTCTCGCC
ATGGTCCTGGCACAGCACCGGCAACAGCCGCTGCACCGTTTCGAGCGCTTGCTTGCCGCCACCGTTGCTG
GCGATAGCCACCACTTGGTCCGGGGTCAGGCCATGGTCCTGGCACAGCACCGGCAACAGCCGCTGCACCG
TTTCGAGCGCTTGCTTGCCGCCAATGTTGCTGGCGATAGCCACCACTTGGTCCGGGGTCAGGCCATGGTC
CTGGCACAGCACCGGCAACAGCCGCTGCACCGTTTCGAGCGCTTGCTTGCCGCCAATGTTGCTGGCGATA
GCCACCACTTGGTCCGGGGTCAGGGAGACGCTTAAGACTGGCCGTCGTTTTACAACGTCGTGACTGGGAA
AACATCCATGCTAGCGTTAACGCGAGAGTAGGGAACTGCCAGGCATCAAATAAAACGAAAGGCTCAGTCG
GAAGACTGGGCCTTTCGTTTTATCTGTTGTTTGTCGGTGAACGCTCTCCTGAGTAGGACAAATCCGCCGG
GAGCGGATTTGAACGTTGTGAAGCAACGGCCCGGAAGGGGTGGCG
