[The description below was written by a language model from this plasmid's Addgene catalogue record.]
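Description:
pFusX2-4 is a bacterial library plasmid from the FusX TALE assembly system, a platform designed for rapid one-step construction of TALE arrays for genome engineering. It is built on the FusX2 backbone (about 3 kb without insert), is maintained at high copy in standard E. coli cloning strains, and is selected with spectinomycin. The record does not state the origin of replication or provide a feature table, so the backbone elements beyond the resistance marker cannot be described in detail. The listed sequencing primers carry pCR8-style names, which may hint at a related vector lineage, but this is not stated.

The insert is a synthetic, pre-assembled trimer of TALE repeat modules carrying the repeat variable diresidues NI, NI and NG. Under the standard TALE code, NI recognises adenine and NG recognises thymine, so this trimer specifies the DNA triplet AAT, as reflected in the alternative name X2_AAT. The plasmid supplies RVD positions 4 to 6 of a TALE array. The "X2" designation marks it as a member of the second positional library, with other libraries in the system presumably covering neighbouring positions. The trimer was cloned through BsaI sites that were destroyed in the process, consistent with Golden Gate-style construction using a type IIS enzyme.

In use, a plasmid like this is chosen according to the target sequence and combined with trimer plasmids for the other positions and a receiver vector to build a full-length TALEN or other TALE fusion. It carries no expression cassette described in the record and serves as an assembly component rather than a functional nuclease construct.
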