Addgene plasmid #63286: pFusX2-4
Purpose: Encodes RVD positions 4-6 in TALEN assembly
Depositing lab: Stephen Ekker. Depositing organization: Mayo Foundation for Medical Education and Research. Publication: FusX: A rapid one-step TALE assembly system for genome science. Ma AC, McNulty MS, Tanya PL, Jarryd CM, Martinez-Galvez G, Argue DP, Lee HB, Urban MD, Bullard CE, Blackburn PR, Man TK, Clark KJ, Ekker SC. Hum Gene Ther. 2016 Jun;27(6):451-63. doi: 10.1089/hum.2015.172 PubMed 26854857.
Backbone
  Vector backbone: FusX2
  Backbone size w/o insert (bp): 3006
  Vector type: TALEN
Growth in bacteria
  Bacterial resistance: Spectinomycin, 50 μg/mL
  Growth temperature: 37°C
  Growth strain: DH5alpha
  Copy number: High Copy
Gene/Insert
  Gene/Insert name: NI NI NG (alt name: X2_AAT)
  Species: Synthetic
  Mutation: none
  Cloning method: Restriction Enzyme; 5′ cloning site BsaI (destroyed during cloning); 3′ cloning site BsaI (destroyed during cloning)
  Sequencing primers: 5′ pCR8_F1; 3′ pCR8_R1
Terms and licenses: Academic/Nonprofit Terms; Industry Terms: Not Available to Industry
How to cite: pFusX2-4 was a gift from Stephen Ekker (Addgene plasmid # 63286 ; http://n2t.net/addgene:63286 ; RRID:Addgene_63286)
